Addgene plasmid #133756: pLVX-Puro-TDP-43-A382T
Purpose: Lentiviral expression of human TDP-43 A382T disease mutant in mammalian cells.
Depositing lab: Shawn Ferguson. Depositing organization: Yale University. Publication: Pleiotropic requirements for human TDP-43 in the regulation of cell and organelle homeostasis. Roczniak-Ferguson A, Ferguson SM. Life Sci Alliance. 2019 Sep 16;2(5). pii: 2/5/e201900358. doi: 10.26508/lsa.201900358. Print 2019 Oct. PubMed 31527135.
Backbone
  Vector backbone: plvx-puro
  Backbone manufacturer: Clontech
  Backbone size w/o insert (bp): 8102
  Total vector size (bp): 9353
  Vector type: Lentiviral
  Selectable markers: Puromycin
Growth in bacteria
  Bacterial resistance: Ampicillin, 100 μg/mL
  Growth temperature: 37°C
  Growth strain: NEB Stable
  Copy number: Unknown
Gene/Insert
  Gene/Insert name: TDP-43 (alt name: TARDBP)
  Species: H. sapiens (human)
  Insert size (bp): 1215
  Mutation: Changed alanine 382 to threonine
  GenBank ID: NM_007375
  Entrez Gene: TARDBP (a.k.a. ALS10, TDP-43)
  Promoter: CMV
  Cloning method: Gibson Cloning
  Sequencing primers: 5′ ggcgtgtacggtgggagg; 3′ gcatgctccagactgccttgg
Terms and licenses: Academic/Nonprofit Terms; Industry Terms: Not Available to Industry
Depositor comments: Please visit https://www.biorxiv.org/content/10.1101/560144v1 for bioRxiv preprint.
How to cite: pLVX-Puro-TDP-43-A382T was a gift from Shawn Ferguson (Addgene plasmid # 133756 ; http://n2t.net/addgene:133756 ; RRID:Addgene_133756)
