[The description below was written by a language model from this plasmid's Addgene catalogue record and pLannotate feature annotations shown in this document.]
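Description:
pLVX-Puro-TDP-43-A382T is an HIV-1-based lentiviral transfer plasmid built on the Clontech pLVX-Puro backbone for expressing the human RNA-binding protein TDP-43 (TARDBP) carrying the disease-associated alanine-382-to-threonine substitution in mammalian cells. It is propagated in E. coli through a high-copy ColE1/pUC-type origin with ampicillin selection (AmpR under its bla promoter). The depositor uses a recombination-tolerant strain, as is common for plasmids with repeated LTRs. Remnants of the lac promoter/operator region and an SV40 poly(A) signal lie in the bacterial backbone outside the viral cassette.

Between the two annotated HIV-1 LTRs, which are flanked by nef-derived sequence, the construct carries the standard cis-acting elements for vector production and transduction. These are the Ψ packaging signal extending into a gag fragment, the Rev response element for Rev-dependent export of the genomic RNA, and the cPPT/CTS, which aids nuclear import of the reverse-transcribed genome. The CMV immediate early enhancer and promoter drive the TDP-43 A382T coding sequence, which was inserted by Gibson assembly just after the residual multiple cloning site. No epitope tag or fluorescent reporter is annotated. Downstream, a mouse PGK promoter independently drives puromycin N-acetyltransferase, so transduced cells can be selected with puromycin. A WPRE ahead of the 3' LTR enhances transcript stability and expression.

The plasmid supplies no packaging or envelope functions of its own. It is used to make lentivirus for stable expression of the mutant protein, for example in studies of TDP-43 function in cell and organelle homeostasis. The depositor sequence (9,353 bp) and the repository's sequencing result (9,306 bp) differ slightly in length but have identical feature annotations.
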