Features (pLannotate 1.2.2; 24 found; start..end, strand, type, name):
    377..634     +  LTR            5' LTR (truncated): truncated 5' long terminal repeat (LTR) from HIV-1
    681..806     +  misc_feature   HIV-1 Ψ: packaging signal of human immunodeficiency virus type 1
    790..1128    +  CDS            HIV-1 gag (fragment): gag protein from human immunodeficiency virus 1; gag
   1303..1536    +  misc_feature   RRE: The Rev response element (RRE) of HIV-1 allows for Rev-dependent mRNA export from the nucleus to the cytoplasm.
   1913..2013    +  CDS            Rev (fragment): human immunodeficiency virus 1 (HIV-1) Rev protein; rev; enhances nuclear export of unspliced and incompletely spliced viral mRNAs
   2028..2143    +  misc_feature   cPPT/CTS: central polypurine tract and central termination sequence of HIV-1 (lacking the first T)
   2201..2504    +  enhancer       CMV enhancer: human cytomegalovirus immediate early enhancer
   2505..2708    +  promoter       CMV promoter: human cytomegalovirus (CMV) immediate early promoter
   2793..2861    +  misc_feature   MCS (fragment): multiple cloning site
   2867..4108    +  CDS            TARDBP: TADBP_HUMAN - Also known as TDP43. Experimental evidence at protein level: Swiss-Prot protein existence level 1. RNA-binding protein that is involved in various steps of RNA biogenesis and processing (PubMed:23519609). Preferentially binds, via its two RNA recognition motifs RRM1 and RRM2, to GU-repeats on RNA molecules predominantly localized within long introns and in the 3'UTR of mRNAs (PubMed:23519609, PubMed:24240615, PubMed:24464995). In turn, regulates the splicing of many non-coding and protein-coding RNAs including proteins involved in neuronal survival, as well as mRNAs that encode p
   4141..4640    +  promoter       PGK promoter: mouse phosphoglycerate kinase 1 promoter
   4661..5260    +  CDS            PuroR: puromycin N-acetyltransferase; pac from Streptomyces alboniger; confers resistance to puromycin
   5274..5862    +  misc_feature   WPRE: woodchuck hepatitis virus posttranscriptional regulatory element
   5879..6397    +  CDS            nef (fragment): NEF_HV1BR - Experimental evidence at protein level: Swiss-Prot protein existence level 1. Extracellular Nef protein targets CD4(+) T-lymphocytes for apoptosis by interacting with CXCR4 surface receptors (PubMed:14990729). From Human immunodeficiency virus type 1 group M subtype B (isolate BRU/LAI) (HIV-1).
   6445..6702    +  LTR            5' LTR (truncated): truncated 5' long terminal repeat (LTR) from HIV-1
   6855..6871    -  protein_bind   lac operator: The lac repressor binds to the lac operator to inhibit transcription in E. coli. This inhibition can be relieved by adding lactose or isopropyl-β-D-thiogalactopyranoside (IPTG). lac repressor encoded by lacI
   6879..6909    -  promoter       lac promoter: promoter for the E. coli lac operon
   6924..6945    -  protein_bind   CAP binding site: CAP binding activates transcription in the presence of cAMP. E. coli catabolite activator protein
   6958..7050    -  CDS            lacI (fragment): lac repressor; lacI; The lac repressor binds to the lac operator to inhibit transcription in E. coli. This inhibition can be relieved by adding lactose or isopropyl-β-D-thiogalactopyranoside (IPTG).
   7233..7821    -  rep_origin     ori: high-copy-number ColE1/pMB1/pBR322/pUC origin of replication
   7992..8852    -  CDS            AmpR: β-lactamase; bla; confers resistance to ampicillin, carbenicillin, and related antibiotics
   8853..8957    -  promoter       AmpR promoter: bla
   9005..9139    +  polyA_signal   SV40 poly(A) signal: SV40 polyadenylation signal
   9353..329     +  CDS            nef (fragment) (across the origin): NEF_HV1BR - Experimental evidence at protein level: Swiss-Prot protein existence level 1. Extracellular Nef protein targets CD4(+) T-lymphocytes for apoptosis by interacting with CXCR4 surface receptors (PubMed:14990729). From Human immunodeficiency virus type 1 group M subtype B (isolate BRU/LAI) (HIV-1).
>Addgene plasmid #133756 | pLVX-Puro-TDP-43-A382T | depositor full sequence | sequence record 257037 | pLVX-Puro-TDP-43-A382T sequence 9353 bps
TGGAAGGGCTAATTCACTCCCAAAGAAGACAAGATATCCTTGATCTGTGGATCTACCACACACAAGGCTA
CTTCCCTGATTAGCAGAACTACACACCAGGGCCAGGGGTCAGATATCCACTGACCTTTGGATGGTGCTAC
AAGCTAGTACCAGTTGAGCCAGATAAGGTAGAAGAGGCCAATAAAGGAGAGAACACCAGCTTGTTACACC
CTGTGAGCCTGCATGGGATGGATGACCCGGAGAGAGAAGTGTTAGAGTGGAGGTTTGACAGCCGCCTAGC
ATTTCATCACGTGGCCCGAGAGCTGCATCCGGAGTACTTCAAGAACTGCTGATATCGAGCTTGCTACAAG
GGACTTTCCGCTGGGGACTTTCCAGGGAGGCGTGGCCTGGGCGGGACTGGGGAGTGGCGAGCCCTCAGAT
CCTGCATATAAGCAGCTGCTTTTTGCCTGTACTGGGTCTCTCTGGTTAGACCAGATCTGAGCCTGGGAGC
TCTCTGGCTAACTAGGGAACCCACTGCTTAAGCCTCAATAAAGCTTGCCTTGAGTGCTTCAAGTAGTGTG
TGCCCGTCTGTTGTGTGACTCTGGTAACTAGAGATCCCTCAGACCCTTTTAGTCAGTGTGGAAAATCTCT
AGCAGTGGCGCCCGAACAGGGACTTGAAAGCGAAAGGGAAACCAGAGGAGCTCTCTCGACGCAGGACTCG
GCTTGCTGAAGCGCGCACGGCAAGAGGCGAGGGGCGGCGACTGGTGAGTACGCCAAAAATTTTGACTAGC
GGAGGCTAGAAGGAGAGAGATGGGTGCGAGAGCGTCAGTATTAAGCGGGGGAGAATTAGATCGCGATGGG
AAAAAATTCGGTTAAGGCCAGGGGGAAAGAAAAAATATAAATTAAAACATATAGTATGGGCAAGCAGGGA
GCTAGAACGATTCGCAGTTAATCCTGGCCTGTTAGAAACATCAGAAGGCTGTAGACAAATACTGGGACAG
CTACAACCATCCCTTCAGACAGGATCAGAAGAACTTAGATCATTATATAATACAGTAGCAACCCTCTATT
GTGTGCATCAAAGGATAGAGATAAAAGACACCAAGGAAGCTTTAGACAAGATAGAGGAAGAGCAAAACAA
AAGTAAGACCACCGCACAGCAAGCGGCCGGCCGCTGATCTTCAGACCTGGAGGAGGAGATATGAGGGACA
ATTGGAGAAGTGAATTATATAAATATAAAGTAGTAAAAATTGAACCATTAGGAGTAGCACCCACCAAGGC
AAAGAGAAGAGTGGTGCAGAGAGAAAAAAGAGCAGTGGGAATAGGAGCTTTGTTCCTTGGGTTCTTGGGA
GCAGCAGGAAGCACTATGGGCGCAGCGTCAATGACGCTGACGGTACAGGCCAGACAATTATTGTCTGGTA
TAGTGCAGCAGCAGAACAATTTGCTGAGGGCTATTGAGGCGCAACAGCATCTGTTGCAACTCACAGTCTG
GGGCATCAAGCAGCTCCAGGCAAGAATCCTGGCTGTGGAAAGATACCTAAAGGATCAACAGCTCCTGGGG
ATTTGGGGTTGCTCTGGAAAACTCATTTGCACCACTGCTGTGCCTTGGAATGCTAGTTGGAGTAATAAAT
CTCTGGAACAGATTTGGAATCACACGACCTGGATGGAGTGGGACAGAGAAATTAACAATTACACAAGCTT
AATACACTCCTTAATTGAAGAATCGCAAAACCAGCAAGAAAAGAATGAACAAGAATTATTGGAATTAGAT
AAATGGGCAAGTTTGTGGAATTGGTTTAACATAACAAATTGGCTGTGGTATATAAAATTATTCATAATGA
TAGTAGGAGGCTTGGTAGGTTTAAGAATAGTTTTTGCTGTACTTTCTATAGTGAATAGAGTTAGGCAGGG
ATATTCACCATTATCGTTTCAGACCCACCTCCCAACCCCGAGGGGACCCGACAGGCCCGAAGGAATAGAA
GAAGAAGGTGGAGAGAGAGACAGAGACAGATCCATTCGATTAGTGAACGGATCTCGACGGTATCGCCTTT
AAAAGAAAAGGGGGGATTGGGGGGTACAGTGCAGGGGAAAGAATAGTAGACATAATAGCAACAGACATAC
AAACTAAAGAATTACAAAAACAAATTACAAAAATTCAAAATTTTCGGGTTTATTACAGGGACAGCAGAGA
TCCAGTTTATCGATAAGCTTGGGAGTTCCGCGTTACATAACTTACGGTAAATGGCCCGCCTGGCTGACCG
CCCAACGACCCCCGCCCATTGACGTCAATAATGACGTATGTTCCCATAGTAACGCCAATAGGGACTTTCC
ATTGACGTCAATGGGTGGAGTATTTACGGTAAACTGCCCACTTGGCAGTACATCAAGTGTATCATATGCC
AAGTACGCCCCCTATTGACGTCAATGACGGTAAATGGCCCGCCTGGCATTATGCCCAGTACATGACCTTA
TGGGACTTTCCTACTTGGCAGTACATCTACGTATTAGTCATCGCTATTACCATGGTGATGCGGTTTTGGC
AGTACATCAATGGGCGTGGATAGCGGTTTGACTCACGGGGATTTCCAAGTCTCCACCCCATTGACGTCAA
TGGGAGTTTGTTTTGGCACCAAAATCAACGGGACTTTCCAAAATGTCGTAACAACTCCGCCCCATTGACG
CAAATGGGCGGTAGGCGTGTACGGTGGGAGGTCTATATAAGCAGAGCTCGTTTAGTGAACCGTCAGATCG
CCTGGAGACGCCATCCACGCTGTTTTGACCTCCATAGAAGACACCGACTCTACTAGAGGATCGCTAGCGC
TACCGGACTCAGATCTCGAGCTCAAGCTTCGAATTCTGCAGTCGACGGTACCGCGGGCCCGCCACCATGT
CTGAATATATTCGGGTAACCGAAGATGAGAACGATGAGCCCATTGAAATACCATCGGAAGACGATGGGAC
GGTGCTGCTCTCCACGGTTACAGCCCAGTTTCCAGGGGCGTGTGGGCTTCGCTACAGGAATCCAGTGTCT
CAGTGTATGAGAGGTGTCCGGCTGGTAGAAGGAATTCTGCATGCCCCAGATGCTGGCTGGGGAAATCTGG
TGTATGTTGTCAACTATCCAAAAGATAACAAAAGAAAAATGGATGAGACAGATGCTTCATCAGCAGTGAA
AGTGAAAAGAGCAGTCCAGAAAACATCCGATTTAATAGTGTTGGGTCTCCCATGGAAAACAACCGAACAG
GACCTGAAAGAGTATTTTAGTACCTTTGGAGAAGTTCTTATGGTGCAGGTCAAGAAAGATCTTAAGACTG
GTCATTCAAAGGGGTTTGGCTTTGTTCGTTTTACGGAATATGAAACACAAGTGAAAGTAATGTCACAGCG
ACATATGATAGATGGACGATGGTGTGACTGCAAACTTCCTAATTCTAAGCAAAGCCAAGATGAGCCTTTG
AGAAGCAGAAAAGTGTTTGTGGGGCGCTGTACAGAGGACATGACTGAGGATGAGCTGCGGGAGTTCTTCT
CTCAGTACGGGGATGTGATGGATGTCTTCATCCCCAAGCCATTCAGGGCCTTTGCCTTTGTTACATTTGC
AGATGATCAGATTGCGCAGTCTCTTTGTGGAGAGGACTTGATCATTAAAGGAATCAGCGTTCATATATCC
AATGCCGAACCTAAGCACAATAGCAATAGACAGTTAGAAAGAAGTGGAAGATTTGGTGGTAATCCAGGTG
GCTTTGGGAATCAGGGTGGATTTGGTAATAGCAGAGGGGGTGGAGCTGGTTTGGGAAACAATCAAGGTAG
TAATATGGGTGGTGGGATGAACTTTGGTGCGTTCAGCATTAATCCAGCCATGATGGCTGCCGCCCAGGCA
GCACTACAGAGCAGTTGGGGTATGATGGGCATGTTAGCCAGCCAGCAGAACCAGTCAGGCCCATCGGGTA
ATAACCAAAACCAAGGCAACATGCAGAGGGAGCCAAACCAGGCCTTCGGTTCTGGAAATAACTCTTATAG
TGGCTCTAATTCTGGTGCAACAATTGGTTGGGGATCAGCATCCAATGCAGGGTCGGGCAGTGGTTTTAAT
GGAGGCTTTGGCTCAAGCATGGATTCTAAGTCTTCTGGCTGGGGAATGTAGGGGATCCCGCGACTCTAGA
TAATTCTACCGGGTAGGGGAGGCGCTTTTCCCAAGGCAGTCTGGAGCATGCGCTTTAGCAGCCCCGCTGG
GCACTTGGCGCTACACAAGTGGCCTCTGGCCTCGCACACATTCCACATCCACCGGTAGGCGCCAACCGGC
TCCGTTCTTTGGTGGCCCCTTCGCGCCACCTTCTACTCCTCCCCTAGTCAGGAAGTTCCCCCCCGCCCCG
CAGCTCGCGTCGTGCAGGACGTGACAAATGGAAGTAGCACGTCTCACTAGTCTCGTGCAGATGGACAGCA
CCGCTGAGCAATGGAAGCGGGTAGGCCTTTGGGGCAGCGGCCAATAGCAGCTTTGCTCCTTCGCTTTCTG
GGCTCAGAGGCTGGGAAGGGGTGGGTCCGGGGGCGGGCTCAGGGGCGGGCTCAGGGGCGGGGCGGGCGCC
CGAAGGTCCTCCGGAGGCCCGGCATTCTGCACGCTTCAAAAGCGCACGTCTGCCGCGCTGTTCTCCTCTT
CCTCATCTCCGGGCCTTTCGACCTGCAGCCCAAGCTTACCATGACCGAGTACAAGCCCACGGTGCGCCTC
GCCACCCGCGACGACGTCCCCAGGGCCGTACGCACCCTCGCCGCCGCGTTCGCCGACTACCCCGCCACGC
GCCACACCGTCGATCCGGACCGCCACATCGAGCGGGTCACCGAGCTGCAAGAACTCTTCCTCACGCGCGT
CGGGCTCGACATCGGCAAGGTGTGGGTCGCGGACGACGGCGCCGCGGTGGCGGTCTGGACCACGCCGGAG
AGCGTCGAAGCGGGGGCGGTGTTCGCCGAGATCGGCCCGCGCATGGCCGAGTTGAGCGGTTCCCGGCTGG
CCGCGCAGCAACAGATGGAAGGCCTCCTGGCGCCGCACCGGCCCAAGGAGCCCGCGTGGTTCCTGGCCAC
CGTCGGCGTCTCGCCCGACCACCAGGGCAAGGGTCTGGGCAGCGCCGTCGTGCTCCCCGGAGTGGAGGCG
GCCGAGCGCGCCGGGGTGCCCGCCTTCCTGGAGACCTCCGCGCCCCGCAACCTCCCCTTCTACGAGCGGC
TCGGCTTCACCGTCACCGCCGACGTCGAGGTGCCCGAAGGACCGCGCACCTGGTGCATGACCCGCAAGCC
CGGTGCCTGACCGCGTCTGGAACAATCAACCTCTGGATTACAAAATTTGTGAAAGATTGACTGGTATTCT
TAACTATGTTGCTCCTTTTACGCTATGTGGATACGCTGCTTTAATGCCTTTGTATCATGCTATTGCTTCC
CGTATGGCTTTCATTTTCTCCTCCTTGTATAAATCCTGGTTGCTGTCTCTTTATGAGGAGTTGTGGCCCG
TTGTCAGGCAACGTGGCGTGGTGTGCACTGTGTTTGCTGACGCAACCCCCACTGGTTGGGGCATTGCCAC
CACCTGTCAGCTCCTTTCCGGGACTTTCGCTTTCCCCCTCCCTATTGCCACGGCGGAACTCATCGCCGCC
TGCCTTGCCCGCTGCTGGACAGGGGCTCGGCTGTTGGGCACTGACAATTCCGTGGTGTTGTCGGGGAAGC
TGACGTCCTTTCCATGGCTGCTCGCCTGTGTTGCCACCTGGATTCTGCGCGGGACGTCCTTCTGCTACGT
CCCTTCGGCCCTCAATCCAGCGGACCTTCCTTCCCGCGGCCTGCTGCCGGCTCTGCGGCCTCTTCCGCGT
CTTCGCCTTCGCCCTCAGACGAGTCGGATCTCCCTTTGGGCCGCCTCCCCGCCTGGAATTAATTCTGCAG
TCGAGACCTAGAAAAACATGGAGCAATCACAAGTAGCAATACAGCAGCTACCAATGCTGATTGTGCCTGG
CTAGAAGCACAAGAGGAGGAGGAGGTGGGTTTTCCAGTCACACCTCAGGTACCTTTAAGACCAATGACTT
ACAAGGCAGCTGTAGATCTTAGCCACTTTTTAAAAGAAAAGAGGGGACTGGAAGGGCTAATTCACTCCCA
ACGAAGACAAGATATCCTTGATCTGTGGATCTACCACACACAAGGCTACTTCCCTGATTAGCAGAACTAC
ACACCAGGGCCAGGGGTCAGATATCCACTGACCTTTGGATGGTGCTACAAGCTAGTACCAGTTGAGCCAG
ATAAGGTAGAAGAGGCCAATAAAGGAGAGAACACCAGCTTGTTACACCCTGTGAGCCTGCATGGGATGGA
TGACCCGGAGAGAGAAGTGTTAGAGTGGAGGTTTGACAGCCGCCTAGCATTTCATCACGTGGCCCGAGAG
CTGCATCCGGAGTACTTCAAGAACTGCTGATATCGAGCTTGCTACAAGGGACTTTCCGCTGGGGACTTTC
CAGGGAGGCGTGGCCTGGGCGGGACTGGGGAGTGGCGAGCCCTCAGATCCTGCATATAAGCAGCTGCTTT
TTGCCTGTACTGGGTCTCTCTGGTTAGACCAGATCTGAGCCTGGGAGCTCTCTGGCTAACTAGGGAACCC
ACTGCTTAAGCCTCAATAAAGCTTGCCTTGAGTGCTTCAAGTAGTGTGTGCCCGTCTGTTGTGTGACTCT
GGTAACTAGAGATCCCTCAGACCCTTTTAGTCAGTGTGGAAAATCTCTAGCAGTAGTAGTTCATGTCATC
TTATTATTCAGTATTTATAACTTGCAAAGAAATGAATATCAGAGAGTGAGAGGCCTTGACATTGCTAGCG
TTTTACCGTCGACCTCTAGCTAGAGCTTGGCGTAATCATGGTCATAGCTGTTTCCTGTGTGAAATTGTTA
TCCGCTCACAATTCCACACAACATACGAGCCGGAAGCATAAAGTGTAAAGCCTGGGGTGCCTAATGAGTG
AGCTAACTCACATTAATTGCGTTGCGCTCACTGCCCGCTTTCCAGTCGGGAAACCTGTCGTGCCAGCTGC
ATTAATGAATCGGCCAACGCGCGGGGAGAGGCGGTTTGCGTATTGGGCGCTCTTCCGCTTCCTCGCTCAC
TGACTCGCTGCGCTCGGTCGTTCGGCTGCGGCGAGCGGTATCAGCTCACTCAAAGGCGGTAATACGGTTA
TCCACAGAATCAGGGGATAACGCAGGAAAGAACATGTGAGCAAAAGGCCAGCAAAAGGCCAGGAACCGTA
AAAAGGCCGCGTTGCTGGCGTTTTTCCATAGGCTCCGCCCCCCTGACGAGCATCACAAAAATCGACGCTC
AAGTCAGAGGTGGCGAAACCCGACAGGACTATAAAGATACCAGGCGTTTCCCCCTGGAAGCTCCCTCGTG
CGCTCTCCTGTTCCGACCCTGCCGCTTACCGGATACCTGTCCGCCTTTCTCCCTTCGGGAAGCGTGGCGC
TTTCTCATAGCTCACGCTGTAGGTATCTCAGTTCGGTGTAGGTCGTTCGCTCCAAGCTGGGCTGTGTGCA
CGAACCCCCCGTTCAGCCCGACCGCTGCGCCTTATCCGGTAACTATCGTCTTGAGTCCAACCCGGTAAGA
CACGACTTATCGCCACTGGCAGCAGCCACTGGTAACAGGATTAGCAGAGCGAGGTATGTAGGCGGTGCTA
CAGAGTTCTTGAAGTGGTGGCCTAACTACGGCTACACTAGAAGAACAGTATTTGGTATCTGCGCTCTGCT
GAAGCCAGTTACCTTCGGAAAAAGAGTTGGTAGCTCTTGATCCGGCAAACAAACCACCGCTGGTAGCGGT
GGTTTTTTTGTTTGCAAGCAGCAGATTACGCGCAGAAAAAAAGGATCTCAAGAAGATCCTTTGATCTTTT
CTACGGGGTCTGACGCTCAGTGGAACGAAAACTCACGTTAAGGGATTTTGGTCATGAGATTATCAAAAAG
GATCTTCACCTAGATCCTTTTAAATTAAAAATGAAGTTTTAAATCAATCTAAAGTATATATGAGTAAACT
TGGTCTGACAGTTACCAATGCTTAATCAGTGAGGCACCTATCTCAGCGATCTGTCTATTTCGTTCATCCA
TAGTTGCCTGACTCCCCGTCGTGTAGATAACTACGATACGGGAGGGCTTACCATCTGGCCCCAGTGCTGC
AATGATACCGCGAGACCCACGCTCACCGGCTCCAGATTTATCAGCAATAAACCAGCCAGCCGGAAGGGCC
GAGCGCAGAAGTGGTCCTGCAACTTTATCCGCCTCCATCCAGTCTATTAATTGTTGCCGGGAAGCTAGAG
TAAGTAGTTCGCCAGTTAATAGTTTGCGCAACGTTGTTGCCATTGCTACAGGCATCGTGGTGTCACGCTC
GTCGTTTGGTATGGCTTCATTCAGCTCCGGTTCCCAACGATCAAGGCGAGTTACATGATCCCCCATGTTG
TGCAAAAAAGCGGTTAGCTCCTTCGGTCCTCCGATCGTTGTCAGAAGTAAGTTGGCCGCAGTGTTATCAC
TCATGGTTATGGCAGCACTGCATAATTCTCTTACTGTCATGCCATCCGTAAGATGCTTTTCTGTGACTGG
TGAGTACTCAACCAAGTCATTCTGAGAATAGTGTATGCGGCGACCGAGTTGCTCTTGCCCGGCGTCAATA
CGGGATAATACCGCGCCACATAGCAGAACTTTAAAAGTGCTCATCATTGGAAAACGTTCTTCGGGGCGAA
AACTCTCAAGGATCTTACCGCTGTTGAGATCCAGTTCGATGTAACCCACTCGTGCACCCAACTGATCTTC
AGCATCTTTTACTTTCACCAGCGTTTCTGGGTGAGCAAAAACAGGAAGGCAAAATGCCGCAAAAAAGGGA
ATAAGGGCGACACGGAAATGTTGAATACTCATACTCTTCCTTTTTCAATATTATTGAAGCATTTATCAGG
GTTATTGTCTCATGAGCGGATACATATTTGAATGTATTTAGAAAAATAAACAAATAGGGGTTCCGCGCAC
ATTTCCCCGAAAAGTGCCACCTGACGTCGACGGATCGGGAGATCAACTTGTTTATTGCAGCTTATAATGG
TTACAAATAAAGCAATAGCATCACAAATTTCACAAATAAAGCATTTTTTTCACTGCATTCTAGTTGTGGT
TTGTCCAAACTCATCAATGTATCTTATCATGTCTGGATCAACTGGATAACTCAAGCTAACCAAAATCATC
CCAAACTTCCCACCCCATACCCTATTACCACTGCCAATTACCTGTGGTTTCATTTACTCTAAACCTGTGA
TTCCTCTGAATTATTTTCATTTTAAAGAAATTGTATTTGTTAAATATGTACTACAAACTTAGTAGTTTTT
AAAGAAATTGTATTTGTTAAATATGTACTACAAACTTAGTAGT
