Features (pLannotate 1.2.2; 24 found; start..end, strand, type, name):
    377..634     +  LTR            5' LTR (truncated): truncated 5' long terminal repeat (LTR) from HIV-1
    681..806     +  misc_feature   HIV-1 Ψ: packaging signal of human immunodeficiency virus type 1
    790..1128    +  CDS            HIV-1 gag (fragment): gag protein from human immunodeficiency virus 1; gag
   1303..1536    +  misc_feature   RRE: The Rev response element (RRE) of HIV-1 allows for Rev-dependent mRNA export from the nucleus to the cytoplasm.
   1913..2013    +  CDS            Rev (fragment): human immunodeficiency virus 1 (HIV-1) Rev protein; rev; enhances nuclear export of unspliced and incompletely spliced viral mRNAs
   2028..2143    +  misc_feature   cPPT/CTS: central polypurine tract and central termination sequence of HIV-1 (lacking the first T)
   2201..2504    +  enhancer       CMV enhancer: human cytomegalovirus immediate early enhancer
   2505..2708    +  promoter       CMV promoter: human cytomegalovirus (CMV) immediate early promoter
   2793..2861    +  misc_feature   MCS (fragment): multiple cloning site
   2867..4108    +  CDS            TARDBP: TADBP_HUMAN - Also known as TDP43. Experimental evidence at protein level: Swiss-Prot protein existence level 1. RNA-binding protein that is involved in various steps of RNA biogenesis and processing (PubMed:23519609). Preferentially binds, via its two RNA recognition motifs RRM1 and RRM2, to GU-repeats on RNA molecules predominantly localized within long introns and in the 3'UTR of mRNAs (PubMed:23519609, PubMed:24240615, PubMed:24464995). In turn, regulates the splicing of many non-coding and protein-coding RNAs including proteins involved in neuronal survival, as well as mRNAs that encode p
   4141..4640    +  promoter       PGK promoter: mouse phosphoglycerate kinase 1 promoter
   4661..5260    +  CDS            PuroR: puromycin N-acetyltransferase; pac from Streptomyces alboniger; confers resistance to puromycin
   5274..5862    +  misc_feature   WPRE: woodchuck hepatitis virus posttranscriptional regulatory element
   5879..6397    +  CDS            nef (fragment): NEF_HV1BR - Experimental evidence at protein level: Swiss-Prot protein existence level 1. Extracellular Nef protein targets CD4(+) T-lymphocytes for apoptosis by interacting with CXCR4 surface receptors (PubMed:14990729). From Human immunodeficiency virus type 1 group M subtype B (isolate BRU/LAI) (HIV-1).
   6445..6702    +  LTR            5' LTR (truncated): truncated 5' long terminal repeat (LTR) from HIV-1
   6855..6871    -  protein_bind   lac operator: The lac repressor binds to the lac operator to inhibit transcription in E. coli. This inhibition can be relieved by adding lactose or isopropyl-β-D-thiogalactopyranoside (IPTG). lac repressor encoded by lacI
   6879..6909    -  promoter       lac promoter: promoter for the E. coli lac operon
   6924..6945    -  protein_bind   CAP binding site: CAP binding activates transcription in the presence of cAMP. E. coli catabolite activator protein
   6958..7050    -  CDS            lacI (fragment): lac repressor; lacI; The lac repressor binds to the lac operator to inhibit transcription in E. coli. This inhibition can be relieved by adding lactose or isopropyl-β-D-thiogalactopyranoside (IPTG).
   7233..7821    -  rep_origin     ori: high-copy-number ColE1/pMB1/pBR322/pUC origin of replication
   7992..8852    -  CDS            AmpR: β-lactamase; bla; confers resistance to ampicillin, carbenicillin, and related antibiotics
   8853..8957    -  promoter       AmpR promoter: bla
   9005..9139    +  polyA_signal   SV40 poly(A) signal: SV40 polyadenylation signal
   9306..329     +  CDS            nef (fragment) (across the origin): NEF_HV1BR - Experimental evidence at protein level: Swiss-Prot protein existence level 1. Extracellular Nef protein targets CD4(+) T-lymphocytes for apoptosis by interacting with CXCR4 surface receptors (PubMed:14990729). From Human immunodeficiency virus type 1 group M subtype B (isolate BRU/LAI) (HIV-1).
>Addgene plasmid #133756 | pLVX-Puro-TDP-43-A382T | addgene full sequence | sequence record 264882 | Addgene NGS Result
TGGAAGGGCTAATTCACTCCCAAAGAAGACAAGATATCCTTGATCTGTGGATCTACCACACACAAGGCTA
CTTCCCTGATTAGCAGAACTACACACCAGGGCCAGGGGTCAGATATCCACTGACCTTTGGATGGTGCTAC
AAGCTAGTACCAGTTGAGCCAGATAAGGTAGAAGAGGCCAATAAAGGAGAGAACACCAGCTTGTTACACC
CTGTGAGCCTGCATGGGATGGATGACCCGGAGAGAGAAGTGTTAGAGTGGAGGTTTGACAGCCGCCTAGC
ATTTCATCACGTGGCCCGAGAGCTGCATCCGGAGTACTTCAAGAACTGCTGATATCGAGCTTGCTACAAG
GGACTTTCCGCTGGGGACTTTCCAGGGAGGCGTGGCCTGGGCGGGACTGGGGAGTGGCGAGCCCTCAGAT
CCTGCATATAAGCAGCTGCTTTTTGCCTGTACTGGGTCTCTCTGGTTAGACCAGATCTGAGCCTGGGAGC
TCTCTGGCTAACTAGGGAACCCACTGCTTAAGCCTCAATAAAGCTTGCCTTGAGTGCTTCAAGTAGTGTG
TGCCCGTCTGTTGTGTGACTCTGGTAACTAGAGATCCCTCAGACCCTTTTAGTCAGTGTGGAAAATCTCT
AGCAGTGGCGCCCGAACAGGGACTTGAAAGCGAAAGGGAAACCAGAGGAGCTCTCTCGACGCAGGACTCG
GCTTGCTGAAGCGCGCACGGCAAGAGGCGAGGGGCGGCGACTGGTGAGTACGCCAAAAATTTTGACTAGC
GGAGGCTAGAAGGAGAGAGATGGGTGCGAGAGCGTCAGTATTAAGCGGGGGAGAATTAGATCGCGATGGG
AAAAAATTCGGTTAAGGCCAGGGGGAAAGAAAAAATATAAATTAAAACATATAGTATGGGCAAGCAGGGA
GCTAGAACGATTCGCAGTTAATCCTGGCCTGTTAGAAACATCAGAAGGCTGTAGACAAATACTGGGACAG
CTACAACCATCCCTTCAGACAGGATCAGAAGAACTTAGATCATTATATAATACAGTAGCAACCCTCTATT
GTGTGCATCAAAGGATAGAGATAAAAGACACCAAGGAAGCTTTAGACAAGATAGAGGAAGAGCAAAACAA
AAGTAAGACCACCGCACAGCAAGCGGCCGGCCGCTGATCTTCAGACCTGGAGGAGGAGATATGAGGGACA
ATTGGAGAAGTGAATTATATAAATATAAAGTAGTAAAAATTGAACCATTAGGAGTAGCACCCACCAAGGC
AAAGAGAAGAGTGGTGCAGAGAGAAAAAAGAGCAGTGGGAATAGGAGCTTTGTTCCTTGGGTTCTTGGGA
GCAGCAGGAAGCACTATGGGCGCAGCGTCAATGACGCTGACGGTACAGGCCAGACAATTATTGTCTGGTA
TAGTGCAGCAGCAGAACAATTTGCTGAGGGCTATTGAGGCGCAACAGCATCTGTTGCAACTCACAGTCTG
GGGCATCAAGCAGCTCCAGGCAAGAATCCTGGCTGTGGAAAGATACCTAAAGGATCAACAGCTCCTGGGG
ATTTGGGGTTGCTCTGGAAAACTCATTTGCACCACTGCTGTGCCTTGGAATGCTAGTTGGAGTAATAAAT
CTCTGGAACAGATTTGGAATCACACGACCTGGATGGAGTGGGACAGAGAAATTAACAATTACACAAGCTT
AATACACTCCTTAATTGAAGAATCGCAAAACCAGCAAGAAAAGAATGAACAAGAATTATTGGAATTAGAT
AAATGGGCAAGTTTGTGGAATTGGTTTAACATAACAAATTGGCTGTGGTATATAAAATTATTCATAATGA
TAGTAGGAGGCTTGGTAGGTTTAAGAATAGTTTTTGCTGTACTTTCTATAGTGAATAGAGTTAGGCAGGG
ATATTCACCATTATCGTTTCAGACCCACCTCCCAACCCCGAGGGGACCCGACAGGCCCGAAGGAATAGAA
GAAGAAGGTGGAGAGAGAGACAGAGACAGATCCATTCGATTAGTGAACGGATCTCGACGGTATCGCCTTT
AAAAGAAAAGGGGGGATTGGGGGGTACAGTGCAGGGGAAAGAATAGTAGACATAATAGCAACAGACATAC
AAACTAAAGAATTACAAAAACAAATTACAAAAATTCAAAATTTTCGGGTTTATTACAGGGACAGCAGAGA
TCCAGTTTATCGATAAGCTTGGGAGTTCCGCGTTACATAACTTACGGTAAATGGCCCGCCTGGCTGACCG
CCCAACGACCCCCGCCCATTGACGTCAATAATGACGTATGTTCCCATAGTAACGCCAATAGGGACTTTCC
ATTGACGTCAATGGGTGGAGTATTTACGGTAAACTGCCCACTTGGCAGTACATCAAGTGTATCATATGCC
AAGTACGCCCCCTATTGACGTCAATGACGGTAAATGGCCCGCCTGGCATTATGCCCAGTACATGACCTTA
TGGGACTTTCCTACTTGGCAGTACATCTACGTATTAGTCATCGCTATTACCATGGTGATGCGGTTTTGGC
AGTACATCAATGGGCGTGGATAGCGGTTTGACTCACGGGGATTTCCAAGTCTCCACCCCATTGACGTCAA
TGGGAGTTTGTTTTGGCACCAAAATCAACGGGACTTTCCAAAATGTCGTAACAACTCCGCCCCATTGACG
CAAATGGGCGGTAGGCGTGTACGGTGGGAGGTCTATATAAGCAGAGCTCGTTTAGTGAACCGTCAGATCG
CCTGGAGACGCCATCCACGCTGTTTTGACCTCCATAGAAGACACCGACTCTACTAGAGGATCGCTAGCGC
TACCGGACTCAGATCTCGAGCTCAAGCTTCGAATTCTGCAGTCGACGGTACCGCGGGCCCGCCACCATGT
CTGAATATATTCGGGTAACCGAAGATGAGAACGATGAGCCCATTGAAATACCATCGGAAGACGATGGGAC
GGTGCTGCTCTCCACGGTTACAGCCCAGTTTCCAGGGGCGTGTGGGCTTCGCTACAGGAATCCAGTGTCT
CAGTGTATGAGAGGTGTCCGGCTGGTAGAAGGAATTCTGCATGCCCCAGATGCTGGCTGGGGAAATCTGG
TGTATGTTGTCAACTATCCAAAAGATAACAAAAGAAAAATGGATGAGACAGATGCTTCATCAGCAGTGAA
AGTGAAAAGAGCAGTCCAGAAAACATCCGATTTAATAGTGTTGGGTCTCCCATGGAAAACAACCGAACAG
GACCTGAAAGAGTATTTTAGTACCTTTGGAGAAGTTCTTATGGTGCAGGTCAAGAAAGATCTTAAGACTG
GTCATTCAAAGGGGTTTGGCTTTGTTCGTTTTACGGAATATGAAACACAAGTGAAAGTAATGTCACAGCG
ACATATGATAGATGGACGATGGTGTGACTGCAAACTTCCTAATTCTAAGCAAAGCCAAGATGAGCCTTTG
AGAAGCAGAAAAGTGTTTGTGGGGCGCTGTACAGAGGACATGACTGAGGATGAGCTGCGGGAGTTCTTCT
CTCAGTACGGGGATGTGATGGATGTCTTCATCCCCAAGCCATTCAGGGCCTTTGCCTTTGTTACATTTGC
AGATGATCAGATTGCGCAGTCTCTTTGTGGAGAGGACTTGATCATTAAAGGAATCAGCGTTCATATATCC
AATGCCGAACCTAAGCACAATAGCAATAGACAGTTAGAAAGAAGTGGAAGATTTGGTGGTAATCCAGGTG
GCTTTGGGAATCAGGGTGGATTTGGTAATAGCAGAGGGGGTGGAGCTGGTTTGGGAAACAATCAAGGTAG
TAATATGGGTGGTGGGATGAACTTTGGTGCGTTCAGCATTAATCCAGCCATGATGGCTGCCGCCCAGGCA
GCACTACAGAGCAGTTGGGGTATGATGGGCATGTTAGCCAGCCAGCAGAACCAGTCAGGCCCATCGGGTA
ATAACCAAAACCAAGGCAACATGCAGAGGGAGCCAAACCAGGCCTTCGGTTCTGGAAATAACTCTTATAG
TGGCTCTAATTCTGGTGCAACAATTGGTTGGGGATCAGCATCCAATGCAGGGTCGGGCAGTGGTTTTAAT
GGAGGCTTTGGCTCAAGCATGGATTCTAAGTCTTCTGGCTGGGGAATGTAGGGGATCCCGCGACTCTAGA
TAATTCTACCGGGTAGGGGAGGCGCTTTTCCCAAGGCAGTCTGGAGCATGCGCTTTAGCAGCCCCGCTGG
GCACTTGGCGCTACACAAGTGGCCTCTGGCCTCGCACACATTCCACATCCACCGGTAGGCGCCAACCGGC
TCCGTTCTTTGGTGGCCCCTTCGCGCCACCTTCTACTCCTCCCCTAGTCAGGAAGTTCCCCCCCGCCCCG
CAGCTCGCGTCGTGCAGGACGTGACAAATGGAAGTAGCACGTCTCACTAGTCTCGTGCAGATGGACAGCA
CCGCTGAGCAATGGAAGCGGGTAGGCCTTTGGGGCAGCGGCCAATAGCAGCTTTGCTCCTTCGCTTTCTG
GGCTCAGAGGCTGGGAAGGGGTGGGTCCGGGGGCGGGCTCAGGGGCGGGCTCAGGGGCGGGGCGGGCGCC
CGAAGGTCCTCCGGAGGCCCGGCATTCTGCACGCTTCAAAAGCGCACGTCTGCCGCGCTGTTCTCCTCTT
CCTCATCTCCGGGCCTTTCGACCTGCAGCCCAAGCTTACCATGACCGAGTACAAGCCCACGGTGCGCCTC
GCCACCCGCGACGACGTCCCCAGGGCCGTACGCACCCTCGCCGCCGCGTTCGCCGACTACCCCGCCACGC
GCCACACCGTCGATCCGGACCGCCACATCGAGCGGGTCACCGAGCTGCAAGAACTCTTCCTCACGCGCGT
CGGGCTCGACATCGGCAAGGTGTGGGTCGCGGACGACGGCGCCGCGGTGGCGGTCTGGACCACGCCGGAG
AGCGTCGAAGCGGGGGCGGTGTTCGCCGAGATCGGCCCGCGCATGGCCGAGTTGAGCGGTTCCCGGCTGG
CCGCGCAGCAACAGATGGAAGGCCTCCTGGCGCCGCACCGGCCCAAGGAGCCCGCGTGGTTCCTGGCCAC
CGTCGGCGTCTCGCCCGACCACCAGGGCAAGGGTCTGGGCAGCGCCGTCGTGCTCCCCGGAGTGGAGGCG
GCCGAGCGCGCCGGGGTGCCCGCCTTCCTGGAGACCTCCGCGCCCCGCAACCTCCCCTTCTACGAGCGGC
TCGGCTTCACCGTCACCGCCGACGTCGAGGTGCCCGAAGGACCGCGCACCTGGTGCATGACCCGCAAGCC
CGGTGCCTGACCGCGTCTGGAACAATCAACCTCTGGATTACAAAATTTGTGAAAGATTGACTGGTATTCT
TAACTATGTTGCTCCTTTTACGCTATGTGGATACGCTGCTTTAATGCCTTTGTATCATGCTATTGCTTCC
CGTATGGCTTTCATTTTCTCCTCCTTGTATAAATCCTGGTTGCTGTCTCTTTATGAGGAGTTGTGGCCCG
TTGTCAGGCAACGTGGCGTGGTGTGCACTGTGTTTGCTGACGCAACCCCCACTGGTTGGGGCATTGCCAC
CACCTGTCAGCTCCTTTCCGGGACTTTCGCTTTCCCCCTCCCTATTGCCACGGCGGAACTCATCGCCGCC
TGCCTTGCCCGCTGCTGGACAGGGGCTCGGCTGTTGGGCACTGACAATTCCGTGGTGTTGTCGGGGAAGC
TGACGTCCTTTCCATGGCTGCTCGCCTGTGTTGCCACCTGGATTCTGCGCGGGACGTCCTTCTGCTACGT
CCCTTCGGCCCTCAATCCAGCGGACCTTCCTTCCCGCGGCCTGCTGCCGGCTCTGCGGCCTCTTCCGCGT
CTTCGCCTTCGCCCTCAGACGAGTCGGATCTCCCTTTGGGCCGCCTCCCCGCCTGGAATTAATTCTGCAG
TCGAGACCTAGAAAAACATGGAGCAATCACAAGTAGCAATACAGCAGCTACCAATGCTGATTGTGCCTGG
CTAGAAGCACAAGAGGAGGAGGAGGTGGGTTTTCCAGTCACACCTCAGGTACCTTTAAGACCAATGACTT
ACAAGGCAGCTGTAGATCTTAGCCACTTTTTAAAAGAAAAGAGGGGACTGGAAGGGCTAATTCACTCCCA
ACGAAGACAAGATATCCTTGATCTGTGGATCTACCACACACAAGGCTACTTCCCTGATTAGCAGAACTAC
ACACCAGGGCCAGGGGTCAGATATCCACTGACCTTTGGATGGTGCTACAAGCTAGTACCAGTTGAGCCAG
ATAAGGTAGAAGAGGCCAATAAAGGAGAGAACACCAGCTTGTTACACCCTGTGAGCCTGCATGGGATGGA
TGACCCGGAGAGAGAAGTGTTAGAGTGGAGGTTTGACAGCCGCCTAGCATTTCATCACGTGGCCCGAGAG
CTGCATCCGGAGTACTTCAAGAACTGCTGATATCGAGCTTGCTACAAGGGACTTTCCGCTGGGGACTTTC
CAGGGAGGCGTGGCCTGGGCGGGACTGGGGAGTGGCGAGCCCTCAGATCCTGCATATAAGCAGCTGCTTT
TTGCCTGTACTGGGTCTCTCTGGTTAGACCAGATCTGAGCCTGGGAGCTCTCTGGCTAACTAGGGAACCC
ACTGCTTAAGCCTCAATAAAGCTTGCCTTGAGTGCTTCAAGTAGTGTGTGCCCGTCTGTTGTGTGACTCT
GGTAACTAGAGATCCCTCAGACCCTTTTAGTCAGTGTGGAAAATCTCTAGCAGTAGTAGTTCATGTCATC
TTATTATTCAGTATTTATAACTTGCAAAGAAATGAATATCAGAGAGTGAGAGGCCTTGACATTGCTAGCG
TTTTACCGTCGACCTCTAGCTAGAGCTTGGCGTAATCATGGTCATAGCTGTTTCCTGTGTGAAATTGTTA
TCCGCTCACAATTCCACACAACATACGAGCCGGAAGCATAAAGTGTAAAGCCTGGGGTGCCTAATGAGTG
AGCTAACTCACATTAATTGCGTTGCGCTCACTGCCCGCTTTCCAGTCGGGAAACCTGTCGTGCCAGCTGC
ATTAATGAATCGGCCAACGCGCGGGGAGAGGCGGTTTGCGTATTGGGCGCTCTTCCGCTTCCTCGCTCAC
TGACTCGCTGCGCTCGGTCGTTCGGCTGCGGCGAGCGGTATCAGCTCACTCAAAGGCGGTAATACGGTTA
TCCACAGAATCAGGGGATAACGCAGGAAAGAACATGTGAGCAAAAGGCCAGCAAAAGGCCAGGAACCGTA
AAAAGGCCGCGTTGCTGGCGTTTTTCCATAGGCTCCGCCCCCCTGACGAGCATCACAAAAATCGACGCTC
AAGTCAGAGGTGGCGAAACCCGACAGGACTATAAAGATACCAGGCGTTTCCCCCTGGAAGCTCCCTCGTG
CGCTCTCCTGTTCCGACCCTGCCGCTTACCGGATACCTGTCCGCCTTTCTCCCTTCGGGAAGCGTGGCGC
TTTCTCATAGCTCACGCTGTAGGTATCTCAGTTCGGTGTAGGTCGTTCGCTCCAAGCTGGGCTGTGTGCA
CGAACCCCCCGTTCAGCCCGACCGCTGCGCCTTATCCGGTAACTATCGTCTTGAGTCCAACCCGGTAAGA
CACGACTTATCGCCACTGGCAGCAGCCACTGGTAACAGGATTAGCAGAGCGAGGTATGTAGGCGGTGCTA
CAGAGTTCTTGAAGTGGTGGCCTAACTACGGCTACACTAGAAGAACAGTATTTGGTATCTGCGCTCTGCT
GAAGCCAGTTACCTTCGGAAAAAGAGTTGGTAGCTCTTGATCCGGCAAACAAACCACCGCTGGTAGCGGT
GGTTTTTTTGTTTGCAAGCAGCAGATTACGCGCAGAAAAAAAGGATCTCAAGAAGATCCTTTGATCTTTT
CTACGGGGTCTGACGCTCAGTGGAACGAAAACTCACGTTAAGGGATTTTGGTCATGAGATTATCAAAAAG
GATCTTCACCTAGATCCTTTTAAATTAAAAATGAAGTTTTAAATCAATCTAAAGTATATATGAGTAAACT
TGGTCTGACAGTTACCAATGCTTAATCAGTGAGGCACCTATCTCAGCGATCTGTCTATTTCGTTCATCCA
TAGTTGCCTGACTCCCCGTCGTGTAGATAACTACGATACGGGAGGGCTTACCATCTGGCCCCAGTGCTGC
AATGATACCGCGAGACCCACGCTCACCGGCTCCAGATTTATCAGCAATAAACCAGCCAGCCGGAAGGGCC
GAGCGCAGAAGTGGTCCTGCAACTTTATCCGCCTCCATCCAGTCTATTAATTGTTGCCGGGAAGCTAGAG
TAAGTAGTTCGCCAGTTAATAGTTTGCGCAACGTTGTTGCCATTGCTACAGGCATCGTGGTGTCACGCTC
GTCGTTTGGTATGGCTTCATTCAGCTCCGGTTCCCAACGATCAAGGCGAGTTACATGATCCCCCATGTTG
TGCAAAAAAGCGGTTAGCTCCTTCGGTCCTCCGATCGTTGTCAGAAGTAAGTTGGCCGCAGTGTTATCAC
TCATGGTTATGGCAGCACTGCATAATTCTCTTACTGTCATGCCATCCGTAAGATGCTTTTCTGTGACTGG
TGAGTACTCAACCAAGTCATTCTGAGAATAGTGTATGCGGCGACCGAGTTGCTCTTGCCCGGCGTCAATA
CGGGATAATACCGCGCCACATAGCAGAACTTTAAAAGTGCTCATCATTGGAAAACGTTCTTCGGGGCGAA
AACTCTCAAGGATCTTACCGCTGTTGAGATCCAGTTCGATGTAACCCACTCGTGCACCCAACTGATCTTC
AGCATCTTTTACTTTCACCAGCGTTTCTGGGTGAGCAAAAACAGGAAGGCAAAATGCCGCAAAAAAGGGA
ATAAGGGCGACACGGAAATGTTGAATACTCATACTCTTCCTTTTTCAATATTATTGAAGCATTTATCAGG
GTTATTGTCTCATGAGCGGATACATATTTGAATGTATTTAGAAAAATAAACAAATAGGGGTTCCGCGCAC
ATTTCCCCGAAAAGTGCCACCTGACGTCGACGGATCGGGAGATCAACTTGTTTATTGCAGCTTATAATGG
TTACAAATAAAGCAATAGCATCACAAATTTCACAAATAAAGCATTTTTTTCACTGCATTCTAGTTGTGGT
TTGTCCAAACTCATCAATGTATCTTATCATGTCTGGATCAACTGGATAACTCAAGCTAACCAAAATCATC
CCAAACTTCCCACCCCATACCCTATTACCACTGCCAATTACCTGTGGTTTCATTTACTCTAAACCTGTGA
TTCCTCTGAATTATTTTCATTTTAAAGAAATTGTATTTGTTAAATATGTACTACAAACTTAGTAGT
